Addgene plasmid #104028: pEB2-2ndVal mScarlet-I
Purpose: Plasmid encoding 2ndVal mScarlet-I
Depositing lab: Philippe Cluzel. Depositing organization: Harvard University. Publication: Systematic characterization of maturation time of fluorescent proteins in living cells. Balleza E, Kim JM, Cluzel P. Nat Methods. 2018 Jan;15(1):47-51. doi: 10.1038/nmeth.4509. Epub 2017 Nov 20. PubMed 29320486.
Backbone
  Vector backbone: pEB2
  Backbone size w/o insert (bp): 3224
  Total vector size (bp): 3923
  Modifications to backbone: See "Notes On Plasmids In This Collection"
  Vector type: Bacterial Expression ; Low copy
Growth in bacteria
  Bacterial resistance: Kanamycin, 50 μg/mL
  Growth temperature: 37°C
  Growth strain: MG1655
  Copy number: Low Copy
Gene/Insert
  Gene/Insert name: 2ndVal mScarlet-I
  Species: Synthetic
  Insert size (bp): 699
  Mutation: mScarlet-I with valine inserted in 2nd position
  Promoter: proC
  Cloning method: Gibson Cloning
  Sequencing primers: 5′ GCGTATCACGAGGCCCTTTC; 3′ AAAGGGAAAACTGTCCATATGCAC
Terms and licenses: Academic/Nonprofit Terms; Industry Terms: Not Available to Industry
Depositor comments: This is a version of mScarlet-I with a valine inserted in the second position. Please see "Notes On Plasmids In This Collection" document for further details and references.
How to cite: pEB2-2ndVal mScarlet-I was a gift from Philippe Cluzel (Addgene plasmid # 104028 ; http://n2t.net/addgene:104028 ; RRID:Addgene_104028)
