[The description below was written by a language model from this plasmid's Addgene catalogue record and pLannotate feature annotations shown in this document.]
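Description:
pEB2-2ndVal mScarlet-I is a low-copy bacterial expression plasmid of about 3.9 kb, built on the pEB2 backbone for constitutive production of a red fluorescent protein in Escherichia coli (the recorded growth strain is MG1655). It replicates from the pSC101 origin, which depends on the plasmid-encoded Rep101 (RepA) protein and keeps copy number low, so the expression burden and cell-to-cell variation in gene dosage are modest. Selection is by kanamycin through a neo/nptII aminoglycoside phosphotransferase gene, which is followed by a lambda t0 terminator. A short annotated fragment of the Tn5 transposase next to the resistance gene is most likely a remnant of the Tn5-derived kanamycin cassette rather than a functional element.

The payload is a 699 bp synthetic coding sequence for mScarlet-I, a rapidly maturing monomeric red fluorescent protein, modified by the insertion of a valine codon at the second position. The catalogue lists proC as the promoter. It is not annotated in the feature table, but presumably occupies the region upstream of the open reading frame. Downstream lie a small remnant of a pUC-type multiple cloning site and the rrnB T1 terminator, which insulates the cassette from the replication functions. The insert was assembled by Gibson cloning.

The plasmid belongs to a collection made for systematic measurement of fluorescent protein maturation times in living cells, where a common backbone, promoter and copy number allow different fluorescent proteins to be compared directly. The record does not explain the reason for the second-position valine, referring instead to the collection's accompanying notes.
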