Features (pLannotate 1.2.2; 8 found; start..end, strand, type, name):
    281..976     +  CDS            mScarlet-I: mScarlet-I is a basic (constitutively fluorescent) red fluorescent protein published in 2016, derived from synthetic construct. It is reported to be a rapidly-maturing monomer with moderate acid sensitivity.
    987..1006    +  misc_feature   MCS (fragment): pUC18/19 multiple cloning site
   1017..1063    +  terminator     rrnB T1 terminator: transcription terminator T1 from the E. coli rrnB gene
   1236..2186    -  CDS            Rep101: RepA protein needed for replication with the pSC101 origin; rep101
   2234..2456    -  rep_origin     pSC101 ori: low-copy replication origin that requires the Rep101 protein
   2962..2996    -  terminator     lambda t0 terminator: minimal transcription terminator from phage lambda (Scholtissek and Grosse, 1987)
   3040..3831    -  CDS            neo: KKA2_KLEPN - Also known as kan, nptII. Experimental evidence at protein level: Swiss-Prot protein existence level 1. Resistance to kanamycin, neomycin, paromomycin, ribostamycin, butirosin and gentamicin B. From Klebsiella pneumoniae.
   3863..50      -  CDS            tnpA (fragment) (across the origin): TN5P_ECOLX - Also known as tnp. Experimental evidence at protein level: Swiss-Prot protein existence level 1. Mediates transposition of transposon Tn5 by a 'cut and paste' mechanism. First, the monomeric transposase binds the 19 bp inverted DNA repeats flanking the transposon. Then, dimerization of the DNA- bound transposase creates a synaptic DNA complex. After nicking of the first DNA strand, excision of the transposon proceeds through a series of intermediates. The transposase then mediates the insertion of the transposon at a new site by strand transfer. The activity of the wild- type tran
>Addgene plasmid #104028 | pEB2-2ndVal mScarlet-I | addgene full sequence | sequence record 200537 | Addgene NGS Result
CAACCTTACCAGAGGGCGCCCCAGCTGGCAATTCCGACGTCTAAGAAACCATTATTATCATGACATTAAC
CTATAAAAATAGGCGTATCACGAGGCCCTTTCGTCTTCACCACAGCTAACACCACGTCGTCCCTATCTGC
TGCCCTAGGTCTATGAGTGGTTGCTGGATAACTTTACGGGCATGCATAAGGCTCGTATGATATATTCAGG
GAGACCACAACGGTTTCCCTCTACAAATAATTTTGTTTAACTTTTCTAGATTTAAGAAGGAGATATACAT
ATGGTGAGTAAAGGAGAAGCTGTGATTAAAGAGTTCATGCGCTTCAAAGTTCACATGGAGGGTTCTATGA
ACGGTCACGAGTTCGAGATCGAAGGCGAAGGCGAGGGCCGTCCGTATGAAGGCACCCAGACCGCCAAACT
GAAAGTGACTAAAGGCGGCCCGCTGCCTTTTTCCTGGGACATCCTGAGCCCGCAATTTATGTACGGTTCT
AGGGCGTTCATCAAACACCCAGCGGATATCCCGGACTATTATAAGCAGTCTTTTCCGGAAGGTTTCAAGT
GGGAACGCGTAATGAATTTTGAAGATGGTGGTGCCGTGACCGTCACTCAGGACACCTCCCTGGAGGATGG
CACCCTGATCTATAAAGTTAAACTGCGTGGTACTAATTTTCCACCTGATGGCCCGGTGATGCAGAAAAAG
ACGATGGGTTGGGAGGCGTCTACCGAACGCTTGTATCCGGAAGATGGTGTGCTGAAAGGCGACATTAAAA
TGGCCCTGCGCCTGAAAGATGGCGGCCGCTATCTGGCTGACTTCAAAACCACGTACAAAGCCAAGAAACC
TGTGCAGATGCCTGGCGCGTACAATGTGGACCGCAAACTGGACATCACCTCTCATAATGAAGATTATACG
GTGGTAGAGCAATATGAGCGCTCCGAGGGTCGTCATTCTACCGGTGGCATGGATGAACTATACAAATAAA
TGTCCAGACCTGCAGGCATGCAAGCTCTAGAGGCATCAAATAAAACGAAAGGCTCAGTCGAAAGACTGGG
CCTTTCGTTTTATCTGTTGAAATGCACCAAAAACTCGTAAAAGCTCTGATGTATCTATCTTTTTTACACC
GTTTTCATCTGTGCATATGGACAGTTTTCCCTTTGATATCTAACGGTGAACAGTTGTTCTACTTTTGTTT
GTTAGTCTTGATGCTTCACTGATAGATACAAGAGCCATAAGAACCTCAGATCCTTCCGTATTTAGCCAGT
ATGTTCTCTAGTGTGGTTCGTTGTTTTTGCGTGAGCCATGAGAACGAACCATTGAGATCATGCTTACTTT
GCATGTCACTCAAAAATTTTGCCTCAAAACTGGTGAGCTGAATTTTTGCAGTTAAAGCATCGTGTAGTGT
TTTTCTTAGTCCGTTACGTAGGTAGGAATCTGATGTAATGGTTGTTGGTATTTTGTCACCATTCATTTTT
ATCTGGTTGTTCTCAAGTTCGGTTACGAGATCCATTTGTCTATCTAGTTCAACTTGGAAAATCAACGTAT
CAGTCGGGCGGCCTCGCTTATCAACCACCAATTTCATATTGCTGTAAGTGTTTAAATCTTTACTTATTGG
TTTCAAAACCCATTGGTTAAGCCTTTTAAACTCATGGTAGTTATTTTCAAGCATTAACATGAACTTAAAT
TCATCAAGGCTAATCTCTATATTTGCCTTGTGAGTTTTCTTTTGTGTTAGTTCTTTTAATAACCACTCAT
AAATCCTCATAGAGTATTTGTTTTCAAAAGACTTAACATGTTCCAGATTATATTTTATGAATTTTTTTAA
CTGGAAAAGATAAGGCAATATCTCTTCACTAAAAACTAATTCTAATTTTTCGCTTGAGAACTTGGCATAG
TTTGTCCACTGGAAAATCTCAAAGCCTTTAACCAAAGGATTCCTGATTTCCACAGTTCTCGTCATCAGCT
CTCTGGTTGCTTTAGCTAATACACCATAAGCATTTTCCCTACTGATGTTCATCATCTGAGCGTATTGGTT
ATAAGTGAACGATACCGTCCGTTCTTTCCTTGTAGGGTTTTCAATCGTGGGGTTGAGTAGTGCCACACAG
CATAAAATTAGCTTGGTTTCATGCTCCGTTAAGTCATAGCGACTAATCGCTAGTTCATTTGCTTTGAAAA
CAACTAATTCAGACATACATCTCAATTGGTCTAGGTGATTTTAATCACTATACCAATTGAGATGGGCTAG
TCAATGATAATTACTAGTCCTTTTCCTTTGAGTTGTGGGTATCTGTAAATTCTGCTAGACCTTTGCTGGA
AAACTTGTAAATTCTGCTAGACCCTCTGTAAATTCCGCTAGACCTTTGTGTGTTTTTTTTGTTTATATTC
AAGTGGTTATAATTTATAGAATAAAGAAAGAATAAAAAAAGATAAAAAGAATAGATCCCAGCCCTGTGTA
TAACTCACTACTTTAGTCAGTTCCGCAGTATTACAAAAGGATGTCGCAAACGCTGTTTGCTCCTCTACAA
AACAGACCTTAAAACCCTAAAGGCTTAAGTAGCACCCTCGCAAGCTCGGGCAAATCGCTGAATATTCCTT
TTGTCTCCGACCATCAGGCACCTGAGTCGCTGTCTTTTTCGTGACATTCAGTTCGCTGCGCTCACGGCTC
TGGCAGTGAATGGGGGTAAATGGCACTACAGGCGCCTTTTATGGATTCATGCAAGGAAACTACCCATAAT
ACAAGAAAAGCCCGTCACGGGCTTCTCAGGGCGTTTTATGGCGGGTCTGCTATGTGGTGCTATCTGACTT
TTTGCTGTTCAGCAGTTCCTGCCCTCTGATTTTCCAGTCTGACCACTTCGGATTATCCCGTGACAGGTCA
TTCAGACTGGCTAATGCACCCAGTAAGGCAGCGGTATCATCAACAGGCTTACCCGTCTTACTGTCAACCA
GACCCGCCAGGATTCTCATGCATAAAAAACGCCCGGCGGCAACCGAGCGTTCTGAATTAATTAATCATCG
CGACTGCAGAGATCCCAGAGTCCTTATTAGAAGAACTCGTCAAGAAGGCGATAGAAGGCGATGCGCTGCG
AATCGGGAGCGGCGATACCGTAAAGCACGAGGAAGCGGTCAGCCCATTCGCCGCCAAGCTCTTCAGCAAT
ATCACGGGTAGCCAACGCTATGTCCTGATAGCGGTCCGCCACACCCAGCCGGCCACAGTCGATGAATCCA
GAAAAGCGGCCATTTTCCACCATGATATTCGGCAAGCAGGCATCGCCATGGGTCACGACGAGATCCTCGC
CGTCGGGCATGCGCGCCTTGAGCCTGGCGAACAGTTCGGCTGGCGCGAGCCCCTGATGCTCTTCGTCCAG
ATCATCCTGATCGACAAGACCGGCTTCCATCCGAGTACGTGCTCGCTCGATGCGATGTTTCGCTTGGTGG
TCGAATGGGCAGGTAGCCGGATCAAGCGTATGCAGCCGCCGCATTGCATCAGCCATGATGGATACTTTCT
CGGCAGGAGCAAGGTGAGATGACAGGAGATCCTGCCCCGGCACTTCGCCCAATAGCAGCCAGTCCCTTCC
CGCTTCAGTGACAACGTCGAGCACAGCTGCGCAAGGAACGCCCGTCGTGGCCAGCCACGATAGCCGCGCT
GCCTCGTCCTGCAGTTCATTCAGGGCACCGGACAGGTCGGTCTTGACAAAAAGAACCGGGCGCCCCTGCG
CTGACAGCCGGAACACGGCGGCATCAGAGCAGCCGATTGTCTGTTGTGCCCAGTCATAGCCGAATAGCCT
CTCCACCCAAGCGGCCGGAGAACCTGCGTGCAATCCATCTTGTTCAATCATGCGAAACGATCCTCATCCT
GTCTCTTGATCAGATCTTGATCCCCTGCGCCATCAGATCCTTGGCGGCAAGAAAGCCATCCAGTTTACTT
TGCAGGGCTTCC
